>Addgene plasmid #140632 | pCutamp | addgene full sequence | sequence record 306006 | Addgene NGS Result
ATATTTAGCTAGTCATTATGAAAAGTTGAAGGGTAGTCCAGAAGATAACGAACAAAAACAATTGTTTGTG
GAGCAGCATAAGCATTATTTAGATGAGATTATTGAGCAAATCAGTGAATTTTCTAAGCGTGTTATTTTAG
CAGATGCCAATTTAGATAAAGTTCTTAGTGCATATAACAAACATAGAGACAAACCAATACGTGAACAAGC
AGAAAATATTATTCATTTATTTACGTTGACGAATCTTGGAGCTCCCGCTGCTTTTAAATATTTTGATACA
ACAATTGATCGTAAACGATATACGTCTACAAAAGAAGTTTTAGATGCCACTCTTATCCATCAATCCATCA
CTGGTCTTTATGAAACACGCATTGATTTGAGTCAGCTAGGAGGTGACTGAAGTATATTTTAGATGAAGAT
TATTTCTTAATCTAGACATGAGCGGATACATATTTGAATGTATTTAGAAAAATAAACAAATAGGGGTTCC
GCGCACATTTCCCCGAAAAGTGCCACCTGCATCGATTTATTATGACAACTTGACGGCTACATCATTCACT
TTTTCTTCACAACCGGCACGGAACTCGCTCGGGCTGGCCCCGGTGCATTTTTTAAATACCCGCGAGAAGT
AGAGTTGATCGTCAAAACCAACATTGCGACCGACGGTGGCGATAGGCATCCGGGTGGTGCTCAAAAGCAG
CTTCGCCTGGCTGATACGTTGGTCCTCGCGCCAGCTTAAGACGCTAATCCCTAACTGCTGGCGGAAAAGA
TGTGACAGACGCGACGGCGACAAGCAAACATGCTGTGCGACGCTGGCGATATCAAAATTGCTGTCTGCCA
GGTGATCGCTGATGTACTGACAAGCCTCGCGTACCCGATTATCCATCGGTGGATGGAGCGACTCGTTAAT
CGCTTCCATGCGCCGCAGTAACAATTGCTCAAGCAGATTTATCGCCAGCAGCTCCGAATAGCGCCCTTCC
CCTTGCCCGGCGTTAATGATTTGCCCAAACAGGTCGCTGAAATGCGGCTGGTGCGCTTCATCCGGGCGAA
AGAACCCCGTATTGGCAAATATTGACGGCCAGTTAAGCCATTCATGCCAGTAGGCGCGCGGACGAAAGTA
AACCCACTGGTGATACCATTCGCGAGCCTCCGGATGACGACCGTAGTGATGAATCTCTCCTGGCGGGAAC
AGCAAAATATCACCCGGTCGGCAAACAAATTCTCGTCCCTGATTTTTCACCACCCCCTGACCGCGAATGG
TGAGATTGAGAATATAACCTTTCATTCCCAGCGGTCGGTCGATAAAAAAATCGAGATAACCGTTGGCCTC
AATCGGCGTTAAACCCGCCACCAGATGGGCATTAAACGAGTATCCCGGCAGCAGGGGATCATTTTGCGCT
TCAGCCATACTTTTCATACTCCCGCCATTCAGAGAAGAAACCAATTGTCCATATTGCATCAGACATTGCC
GTCACTGCGTCTTTTACTGGCTCTTCTCGCTAACCAAACCGGTAACCCCGCTTATTAAAAGCATTCTGTA
ACAAAGCGGGACCAAAGCCATGACAAAAACGCGTAACAAAAGTGTCTATAATCACGGCAGAAAAGTCCAC
ATTGATTATTTGCACGGCGTCACACTTTGCTATGCCATAGCATTTTTATCCATAAGATTAGCGGATCCTA
CCTGACGCTTTTTATCGCAACTCTCTACTGTTTCTCCATACCCGTTTTTTTGGGAATTCGAGCTCTAAGG
AGGTTATAAAAAATGGATATTAATACTGAAACTGAGATCAAGCAAAAGCATTCACTAACCCCCTTTCCTG
TTTTCCTAATCAGCCCGGCATTTCGCGGGCGATATTTTCACAGCTATTTCAGGAGTTCAGCCATGAACGC
TTATTACATTCAGGATCGTCTTGAGGCTCAGAGCTGGGCGCGTCACTACCAGCAGCTCGCCCGTGAAGAG
AAAGAGGCAGAACTGGCAGACGACATGGAAAAAGGCCTGCCCCAGCACCTGTTTGAATCGCTATGCATCG
ATCATTTGCAACGCCACGGGGCCAGCAAAAAATCCATTACCCGTGCGTTTGATGACGATGTTGAGTTTCA
GGAGCGCATGGCAGAACACATCCGGTACATGGTTGAAACCATTGCTCACCACCAGGTTGATATTGATTCA
GAGGTATAAAACGAATGAGTACTGCACTCGCAACGCTGGCTGGGAAGCTGGCTGAACGTGTCGGCATGGA
TTCTGTCGACCCACAGGAACTGATCACCACTCTTCGCCAGACGGCATTTAAAGGTGATGCCAGCGATGCG
CAGTTCATCGCATTACTGATCGTTGCCAACCAGTACGGCCTTAATCCGTGGACGAAAGAAATTTACGCCT
TTCCTGATAAGCAGAATGGCATCGTTCCGGTGGTGGGCGTTGATGGCTGGTCCCGCATCATCAATGAAAA
CCAGCAGTTTGATGGCATGGACTTTGAGCAGGACAATGAATCCTGTACATGCCGGATTTACCGCAAGGAC
CGTAATCATCCGATCTGCGTTACCGAATGGATGGATGAATGCCGCCGCGAACCATTCAAAACTCGCGAAG
GCAGAGAAATCACGGGGCCGTGGCAGTCGCATCCCAAACGGATGTTACGTCATAAAGCCATGATTCAGTG
TGCCCGTCTGGCCTTCGGATTTGCTGGTATCTATGACAAGGATGAAGCCGAGCGCATTGTCGAAAATACT
GCATACACTGCAGAACGTCAGCCGGAACGCGACATCACTCCGGTTAACGATGAAACCATGCAGGAGATTA
ACACTCTGCTGATCGCCCTGGATAAAACATGGGATGACGACTTATTGCCGCTCTGTTCCCAGATATTTCG
CCGCGACATTCGTGCATCGTCAGAACTGACACAGGCCGAAGCAGTAAAAGCTCTTGGATTCCTGAAACAG
AAAGCCGCAGAGCAGAAGGTGGCAGCATGACACCGGACATTATCCTGCAGCGTACCGGGATCGATGTGAG
AGCTGTCGAACAGGGGGATGATGCGTGGCACAAATTACGGCTCGGCGTCATCACCGCTTCAGAAGTTCAC
AACGTGATAGCAAAACCCCGCTCCGGAAAGAAGTGGCCTGACATGAAAATGTCCTACTTCCACACCCTGC
TTGCTGAGGTTTGCACCGGTGTGGCTCCGGAAGTTAACGCTAAAGCACTGGCCTGGGGAAAACAGTACGA
GAACGACGCCAGAACCCTGTTTGAATTCACTTCCGGCGTGAATGTTACTGAATCCCCGATCATCTATCGC
GACGAAAGTATGCGTACCGCCTGCTCTCCCGATGGTTTATGCAGTGACGGCAACGGCCTTGAACTGAAAT
GCCCGTTTACCTCCCGGGATTTCATGAAGTTCCGGCTCGGTGGTTTCGAGGCCATAAAGTCAGCTTACAT
GGCCCAGGTGCAGTACAGCATGTGGGTGACGCGAAAAAATGCCTGGTACTTTGCCAACTATGACCCGCGT
ATGAAGCGTGAAGGCCTGCATTATGTCGTGATTGAGCGGGATGAAAAGTACATGGCGAGTTTTGACGAGA
TCGTGCCGGAGTTCATCGAAAAAATGGACGAGGCACTGGCTGAAATTGGTTTTGTATTTGGGGAGCAATG
GCGATGACGCATCCTCACGATAATATCCGGGTAGGCGCAATCACTTTCGTCTACTCCGTTACAAAGCGAG
GCTGGGTATTTCCCGGCCTTTCTGTTATCCGAAATCCACTGAAAGCACAGCGGCTGGCTGAGGAGATAAA
TAATAAACGAGGGGCTGTATGCACAAAGCATCTTCTGTTGAGTTAAGAACGAGTATCGAGATGGCACATA
GCCTTGCTCAAATTGGAATCAGGTTTGTGCCAATACCAGTAGAAACAGACGAAGAATCCATGGGTATGGA
CAGATCCTCTTTAGGCCCGTAGTCTGCAAATCCTTTTATGATTTTCTATCAAACAAAAGAGGAAAATAGA
CCAGTTGCAATCCAAACGAGAGTCTAATAGAATGAGGTCGAAAAGTAAATCGCGCGGGTTTGTTACTGAT
AAAGCAGGCAAGACCTAAAATGTGTAAAGGGCAAAGTGTATACTTTGGCGTCACCCCTTACATATTTTAG
GTCTTTTTTTATTGTGCGTAACTAACTTGCCATCTTCAAACAGGAGGGCTGGAAGAAGCAGACCGCTAAC
ACAGTACATAAAAAAGGAGACATGAACGATGAACATCAAAAAGTTTGCAAAACAAGCAACAGTATTAACC
TTTACTACCGCACTGCTGGCAGGAGGCGCAACTCAAGCGTTTGCGAAAGAAACGAACCAAAAGCCATATA
AGGAAACATACGGCATTTCCCATATTACACGCCATGATATGCTGCAAATCCCTGAACAGCAAAAAAATGA
AAAATATCAAGTTCCTGAATTCGATTCGTCCACAATTAAAAATATCTCTTCTGCAAAAGGCCTGGACGTT
TGGGACAGCTGGCCATTACAAAACGCTGACGGCACTGTCGCAAACTATCACGGCTACCACATCGTCTTTG
CATTAGCCGGAGATCCTAAAAATGCGGATGACACATCGATTTACATGTTCTATCAAAAAGTCGGCGAAAC
TTCTATTGACAGCTGGAAAAACGCTGGCCGCGTCTTTAAAGACAGCGACAAATTCGATGCAAATGATTCT
ATCCTAAAAGACCAAACACAAGAATGGTCAGGTTCAGCCACATTTACATCTGACGGAAAAATCCGTTTAT
TCTACACTGATTTCTCCGGTAAACATTACGGCAAACAAACACTGACAACTGCACAAGTTAACGTATCAGC
ATCAGACAGCTCTTTGAACATCAACGGTGTAGAGGATTATAAATCAATCTTTGACGGTGACGGAAAAACG
TATCAAAATGTACAGCAGTTCATCGATGAAGGCAACTACAGCTCAGGCGACAACCATACGCTGAGAGATC
CTCACTACGTAGAAGATAAAGGCCACAAATACTTAGTATTTGAAGCAAACACTGGAACTGAAGATGGCTA
CCAAGGCGAAGAATCTTTATTTAACAAAGCATACTATGGCAAAAGCACATCATTCTTCCGTCAAGAAAGT
CAAAAACTTCTGCAAAGCGATAAAAAACGCACGGCTGAGTTAGCAAACGGCGCTCTCGGTATGATTGAGC
TAAACGATGATTACACACTGAAAAAAGTGATGAAACCGCTGATTGCATCTAACACAGTAACAGATGAAAT
TGAACGCGCGAACGTCTTTAAAATGAACGGCAAATGGTACCTGTTCACTGACTCCCGCGGATCAAAAATG
ACGATTGACGGCATTACGTCTAACGATATTTACATGCTTGGTTATGTTTCTAATTCTTTAACTGGCCCAT
ACAAGCCGCTGAACAAAACTGGCCTTGTGTTAAAAATGGATCTTGATCCTAACGATGTAACCTTTACTTA
CTCACACTTCGCTGTACCTCAAGCGAAAGGAAACAATGTCGTGATTACAAGCTATATGACAAACAGAGGA
TTCTACGCAGACAAACAATCAACGTTTGCGCCAAGCTTCCTGCTGAACATCAAAGGCAAGAAAACATCTG
TTGTCAAAGACAGCATCCTTGAACAAGGACAATTAACAGTTAACAAATAAAAACGCAAAAGAAAATGCCG
ATATCCTATTGGCATTTTCTTTTATTTCTTATCAACATAAAGGTGAATCCCATATGAACTATATAAAAGC
AGGCAAATGGCTAACCGTATTCCTCAAAAAAAGCACCGACTCGGTGCCACTTTTTCAAGTTGATAACGGA
CTAGCCTTATTTTAACTTGCTATTTCTAGCTCTAAAACTGATAAATGCTTCAATAATATTACGACCAGTC
TAAAAAGCGCCTGAATTCGCGACCTTCTCGTTACTGACAGGAAAATGGGCCATTGGCAACCAGGGAAAGA
TGAACGTGATGATGTTCACAATTTGCTGAATTGTGGTGATGTGATGCTCACCGCATTTCCTGAAAATTCA
CGCTGTATCTTGAAAAATCGACGTTTTTTACGTGGTTTTCCGTCGAAAATTTAAGGTAAGAACCTGACCT
CGTGATTACTATTTCGCCGTGTTGACGACATCAGGAGGCCAGTATGACCGTATTACATAGTGTGGATTTT
TTTCCGTCTGGTAACGCGTCCGTGGCGATAGAACCCCGGCTCCCGCAGGCGGATTTTCCTGAACATCATC
ATGATTTTCATGAAATTGTGATTGTCGAACATGGCACGGGTATTCATGTGTTTAATGGGCAGCCCTATAC
CATCACCGGTGGCACGGTCTGTTTCGTACGCGATCATGATCGGCATCTGTATGAACATACCGATAATCTG
TGTCTGACCAATGTGCTGTATCGCTCGCCGGATCGATTTCAGTTTCTCGCCGGGCTGAATCAGTTGCTGC
CACAAGAGCTGGATGGGCAGTATCCGTCTCACTGGCGCGTTAACCACAGCGTATTGCAGCAGGTGCGACA
GCTGGTTGCACAGATGGAACAGCAGGAAGGGGAAAATGATTTACCCTCGACCGCCAGTCGCGAGATCTTG
TTTATGCAATTACTGCTCTTGCTGCGTAAAAGCAGTTTGCAGGAGAACCTGGAAAACAGCGCATCACGTC
TCAACTTGCTTCTGGCCTGGCTGGAGGACCATTTTGCCGATGAGGTGAATTGGGATGCCGTGGCGGATCA
ATTTTCTCTTTCACTGCGTACGCTACATCGGCAGCTTAAGCAGCAAACGGGACTGACGCCTCAGCGATAC
CTGAACCGCCTGCGACTGATGAAAGCCCGACATCTGCTACGCCACAGCGAGGCCAGCGTTACTGACATCG
CCTATCGCTGTGGATTCAGCGACAGTAACCACTTTTCGACGCTTTTTCGCCGAGAGTTTAACTGGTCACC
GCGTGATATTCGCCAGGGACGGGATGGCTTTCTGCAATAACGCGAATCTTCTCAACGTATTTGTACGCCA
TATTGCGAATAATCAACTTCGTTCTCTGGCCGAGGTAGCCACGGTGGCGCATCAGTTAAAACTTCTCAAA
GATGATTTTTTTGCCAGCGACCAGCAGGCAGTCGCTGTGGCTGACCGTTATCCGCAAGATGTCTTTGCTG
AACATACACATGATTTTTGTGAGCTGGTGATTGTCTGGCGCGGTAATGGCCTGCATGTACTCAACGATCG
CCCTTATCGCATTACCCGTGGCGATCTCTTTTACATTCATGCTGACGATAAACACTCCTACGCTTCCGTT
AACGATCTGGTTTTGCAGAATATTATTTATTGCCCGGAGCGTCTGAAGCTGAATCTTGACTGGCAGGGGG
CGATTCCGGGATTTAACGCCAGCGCAGGGCAACCACACTGGCGCTTAGGTAGCATGGGGATGGCGCAGGC
GCGGCAGGTTATCGGTCAGCTTGAGCATGAAAGTAGTCAGCATGTGCCGTTTGCTAACGAAATGGCTGAG
TTGCTGTTCGGGCAGTTGGTGATGTTGCTGAATCGCCATCGTTACACCAGTGATTCGTTGCCGCCAACAT
CCAGCGAAACGTTGCTGGATAAGCTGATTACCCGGCTGGCGGCTAGCCTGAAAAGTCCCTTTGCGCTGGA
TAAATTTTGTGATGAGGCATCGTGCAGTGAGCGCGTTTTGCGTCAGCAATTTCGCCAGCAGACTGGAATG
ACCATCAATCAATATCTGCGACAGGTCAGAGTGTGTCATGCGCAATATCTTCTCCAGCATAGCCGCCTGT
TAATCAGTGATATTTCGACCGAATGTGGCTTTGAAGATAGTAACTATTTTTCGGTGGTGTTTACCCGGGA
AACCGGGATGACGCCCAGCCAGTGGCGTCATCTCAATTCGCAGAAAGATTAATTCGCCATGCCCCATGGG
TATGGACAGTTTTCCCTTTGATATGTAACGGTGAACAGTTGTTCTACTTTTGTTTGTTAGTCTTGATGCT
TCACTGATAGATACAAGAGCCATAAGAACCTCAGATCCTTCCGTATTTAGCCAGTATGTTCTCTAGTGTG
GTTCGTTGTTTTTGCGTGAGCCATGAGAACGAACCATTGAGATCATGCTTACTTTGCATGTCACTCAAAA
ATTTTGCCTCAAAACTGGTGAGCTGAATTTTTGCAGTTAAAGCATCGTGTAGTGTTTTTCTTAGTCCGTT
ATGTAGGTAGGAATCTGATGTAATGGTTGTTGGTATTTTGTCACCATTCATTTTTATCTGGTTGTTCTCA
AGTTCGGTTACGAGATCCATTTGTCTATCTAGTTCAACTTGGAAAATCAACGTATCAGTCGGGCGGCCTC
GCTTATCAACCACCAATTTCATATTGCTGTAAGTGTTTAAATCTTTACTTATTGGTTTCAAAACCCATTG
GTTAAGCCTTTTAAACTCATGGTAGTTATTTTCAAGCATTAACATGAACTTAAATTCATCAAGGCTAATC
TCTATATTTGCCTTGTGAGTTTTCTTTTGTGTTAGTTCTTTTAATAACCACTCATAAATCCTCATAGAGT
ATTTGTTTTCAAAAGACTTAACATGTTCCAGATTATATTTTATGAATTTTTTTAACTGGAAAAGATAAGG
CAATATCTCTTCACTAAAAACTAATTCTAATTTTTCGCTTGAGAACTTGGCATAGTTTGTCCACTGGAAA
ATCTCAAAGCCTTTAACCAAAGGATTCCTGATTTCCACAGTTCTCGTCATCAGCTCTCTGGTTGCTTTAG
CTAATACACCATAAGCATTTTCCCTACTGATGTTCATCATCTGAGCGTATTGGTTATAAGTGAACGATAC
CGTCCGTTCTTTCCTTGTAGGGTTTTCAATCGTGGGGTTGAGTAGTGCCACACAGCATAAAATTAGCTTG
GTTTCATGCTCCGTTAAGTCATAGCGACTAATCGCTAGTTCATTTGCTTTGAAAACAACTAATTCAGACA
TACATCTCAATTGGTCTAGGTGATTTTAATCACTATACCAATTGAGATGGGCTAGTCAATGATAATTACT
AGTCCTTTTCCTTTGAGTTGTGGGTATCTGTAAATTCTGCTAGACCTTTGCTGGAAAACTTGTAAATTCT
GCTAGACCCTCTGTAAATTCCGCTAGACCTTTGTGTGTTTTTTTTGTTTATATTCAAGTGGTTATAATTT
ATAGAATAAAGAAAGAATAAAAAAAGATAAAAAGAATAGATCCCAGCCCTGTGTATAACTCACTACTTTA
GTCAGTTCCGCAGTATTACAAAAGGATGTCGCAAACGCTGTTTGCTCCTCTACAAAACAGACCTTAAAAC
CCTAAAGGCTTAAGTAGCACCCTCGCAAGCTCGGGCAAATCGCTGAATATTCCTTTTGTCTCCGACCATC
AGGCACCTGAGTCGCTGTCTTTTTCGTGACATTCAGTTCGCTGCGCTCACGGCTCTGGCAGTGAATGGGG
GTAAATGGCACTACAGGCGCCTTTTATGGATTCATGCAAGGAAACTACCCATAATACAAGAAAAGCCCGT
CACGGGCTTCTCAGGGCGTTTTATGGCGGGTCTGCTATGTGGTGCTATCTGACTTTTTGCTGTTCAGCAG
TTCCTGCCCTCTGATTTTCCAGTCTGACCACTTCGGATTATCCCGTGACAGGTCATTCAGACTGGCTAAT
GCACCCAGTAAGGCAGCGGTATCATCAACCCACTGCAGATGAGCTCAGCCAATCGACTGGCGAGCGGCAT
CGCATTCTTCGCATCCCGCCTCTGGCGGATGCAGGAAGATCAACGGATCTCGGCCCAGTTGACCCAGGGC
TGTCGCCACAATGTCGCGGGAGCGGATCAACCGAGCAAAGGCATGACCGACTGGACCTTCCTTCTGAAGG
CTCTTCTCCTTGAGCCACCTGTCCGCCAAGGCAAAGCGCTCACAGCAGTGGTCATTCTCGAGATAATCGA
CGCGTACCAACTTGCCATCCTGAAGAATGGTGCAGTGTCTCGGCACCCCATAGGGAACCTTTGCCATCAA
CTCGGCAAGATGCAGCGTCGTGTTGGCATCGTGTCCCACGCCGAGGAGAAGTACCTGCCCATCGAGTTCA
TGGACACGGGCGACCGGGCTTGCAGGCGAGTGAGGTGGCAGGGGCAATGGATCAGAGATGATCTGCTCTG
CCTGTGGCCCCGCTGCCGCAAAGGCAAATGGATGGGCGCTGCGCTTTACATTTGGCAGGCGCCAGAATGT
GTCAGAGACAACTCCAAGGTCCGGTGTAACGGGCGACGTGGCAGGATCGAACGGCTCGTCGTCCAGACCT
GACCACGAGGGCATGACGAGCGTCCCTCCCGGACCCAGCGCAGCACGCAGGGCCTCGATCAGTCCAAGTG
GCCCATCTTCGAGGGGCCGGACGCTACGGAAGGAGCTGTGGACCAGCAGCACACCGCCGGGGGTAACCCC
AAGGTTGAGAAGCTGACCGATGAGCTCGGCTTTTCGCCATTCGTATTGCACGACATTGCACTCCACCGCT
GATGACATCAGTCGATCATAGCACGATCAACGGCACTGTTGCAAATAGTCGGTGGTGATAAACTTATCAT
CCCCTTTTGCTTATGGAGCTGCACATGAACCCATTCAAAGGCCGGCATTTTCAGCGTGACATCATTCTGT
GGGCCGTACGCTGGTACTGCAAATACGGCATCAGTTACCGTGAGCTGCATTTTCCGCTGCATAACCCTGC
TTCGGGGTCATTATAGCGATTTTTTCGGTATATCCATCCTTTTTCGCACGATATACAGGATTTTGCCAAA
GGGTTCGTGTAGACTTTCCTTGGTGTATCCAACGGCGTCAGCCTGCAGCTGAACAATACTTAATACTATA
GAATGATAACAAAATAAACTACTTTTTAAAAGAATTTTGTGTTATAATCTATTTATTATTAAGTATTGGG
TAATATTTTTTGAAGAGATATTTTGAAAAAGAAAAATTAAAGCATATTAAACTAATTTCGGAGGTCATTA
AAACTATTATTGAAATCATCAAACTCATTATGGATTTAATTTAAACTTTTTATTTTAGGAGGCAAAAATG
GATAAGAAATACTCAATAGGCTTAGATATCGGCACAAATAGCGTCGGATGGGCGGTGATCACTGATGATT
ATAAGGTTCCGTCTAAAAAGTTCAAGGTTCTGGGAAATACAGACCGCCACAGTATCAAAAAAAATCTTAT
AGGGGCTCTTTTATTTGACAGTGGAGAGACAGCGGAAGCGACTCGTCTCAAACGGACAGCTCGTAGAAGG
TATACACGTCGGAAGAATCGTATTTGTTATCTACAGGAGATTTTTTCAAATGAGATGGCGAAAGTAGATG
ATAGTTTCTTTCATCGACTTGAAGAGTCTTTTTTGGTGGAAGAAGACAAGAAGCATGAACGTCATCCTAT
TTTTGGAAATATAGTAGATGAAGTTGCTTATCATGAGAAATATCCAACTATCTATCATCTGCGAAAAAAA
TTGGTAGATTCTACTGATAAAGCGGATTTGCGCTTAATCTATTTGGCCTTAGCGCATATGATTAAGTTTC
GTGGTCATTTTTTGATTGAGGGAGATTTAAATCCTGATAATAGTGATGTGGACAAACTATTTATCCAGTT
GGTACAAACCTACAATCAATTATTTGAAGAAAACCCTATTAACGCAAGTGGAGTAGATGCTAAAGCGATT
CTTTCTGCACGATTGAGTAAATCAAGACGATTAGAAAATCTCATTGCTCAGCTCCCCGGTGAGAAGAAAA
ATGGCTTATTTGGGAATCTCATTGCTTTGTCATTGGGTTTGACCCCTAATTTTAAATCAAATTTTGATTT
GGCAGAAGATGCTAAATTACAGCTTTCAAAAGATACTTACGATGATGATTTAGATAATTTATTGGCGCAA
ATTGGAGATCAATATGCTGATTTGTTTTTGGCAGCTAAGAATTTATCAGATGCTATTTTACTTTCAGATA
TCCTAAGAGTAAATACTGAAATAACTAAGGCTCCCCTATCAGCTTCAATGATTAAACGCTACGATGAACA
TCATCAAGACTTGACTCTTTTAAAAGCTTTAGTTCGACAACAACTTCCAGAAAAGTATAAAGAAATCTTT
TTTGATCAATCAAAAAACGGATATGCAGGTTATATTGATGGGGGAGCTAGCCAAGAAGAATTTTATAAAT
TTATCAAACCAATTTTAGAAAAAATGGATGGTACTGAGGAATTATTGGTGAAACTAAATCGTGAAGATTT
GCTGCGCAAGCAACGGACCTTTGACAACGGCTCTATTCCCCATCAAATTCACTTGGGTGAGCTGCATGCT
ATTTTGAGAAGACAAGAAGACTTTTATCCATTTTTAAAAGACAATCGTGAGAAGATTGAAAAAATCTTGA
CTTTTCGAATTCCTTATTATGTTGGTCCATTGGCGCGTGGCAATAGTCGTTTTGCATGGATGACTCGGAA
GTCTGAAGAAACAATTACCCCATGGAATTTTGAAGAAGTTGTCGATAAAGGTGCTTCAGCTCAATCATTT
ATTGAACGCATGACAAACTTTGATAAAAATCTTCCAAATGAAAAAGTACTACCAAAACATAGTTTGCTTT
ATGAGTATTTTACGGTTTATAACGAATTGACAAAGGTCAAATATGTTACTGAAGGAATGCGAAAACCAGC
ATTTCTTTCAGGTGAACAGAAGAAAGCCATTGTTGATTTACTCTTCAAAACAAATCGAAAAGTAACCGTT
AAGCAATTAAAAGAAGATTATTTCAAAAAAATAGAATGTTTTGATAGTGTTGAAATTTCAGGAGTTGAAG
ATAGATTTAATGCTTCATTAGGTACCTACCATGATTTGCTAAAAATTATTAAAGATAAAGATTTTTTGGA
TAATGAAGAAAATGAAGATATCTTAGAGGATATTGTTTTAACATTGACCTTATTTGAAGATAGGGAGATG
ATTGAGGAAAGACTTAAAACATATGCTCACCTCTTTGATGATAAGGTGATGAAACAGCTTAAACGTCGCC
GTTATACTGGTTGGGGACGTTTGTCTCGAAAATTGATTAATGGTATTAGGGATAAGCAATCTGGCAAAAC
AATATTAGATTTTTTGAAATCAGATGGTTTTGCCAATCGCAATTTTATGCAGCTGATCCATGATGATAGT
TTGACATTTAAAGAAGACATTCAAAAAGCACAAGTGTCTGGACAAGGCGATAGTTTACATGAACATATTG
CAAATTTAGCTGGTAGCCCTGCTATTAAAAAAGGTATTTTACAGACTGTAAAAGTTGTTGATGAATTGGT
CAAAGTAATGGGGCGGCATAAGCCAGAAAATATCGTTATTGAAATGGCACGTGAAAATCAGACAACTCAA
AAGGGCCAGAAAAATTCGCGAGAGCGTATGAAACGAATCGAAGAAGGTATCAAAGAATTAGGAAGTCAGA
TTCTTAAAGAGCATCCTGTTGAAAATACTCAATTGCAAAATGAAAAGCTCTATCTCTATTATCTCCAAAA
TGGAAGAGACATGTATGTGGACCAAGAATTAGATATTAATCGTTTAAGTGATTATGATGTCGATCACATT
GTTCCACAAAGTTTCCTTAAAGACGATTCAATAGACAATAAGGTCTTAACGCGTTCTGATAAAAATCGTG
GTAAATCGGATAACGTTCCAAGTGAAGAAGTAGTCAAAAAGATGAAAAACTATTGGAGACAACTTCTAAA
CGCCAAGTTAATCACTCAACGTAAGTTTGATAATTTAACGAAAGCTGAACGTGGAGGTTTGAGTGAACTT
GATAAAGCTGGTTTTATCAAACGCCAATTGGTTGAAACTCGCCAAATCACTAAGCATGTGGCACAAATTT
TGGATAGTCGCATGAATACTAAATACGATGAAAATGATAAACTTATTCGAGAGGTTAAAGTGATTACCTT
AAAATCTAAATTAGTTTCTGACTTCCGAAAAGATTTCCAATTCTATAAAGTACGTGAGATTAACAATTAC
CATCATGCCCATGATGCGTATCTAAATGCCGTCGTTGGAACTGCTTTGATTAAGAAATATCCAAAACTTG
AATCGGAGTTTGTCTATGGTGATTATAAAGTTTATGATGTTCGTAAAATGATTGCTAAGTCTGAGCAAGA
AATAGGCAAAGCAACCGCAAAATATTTCTTTTACTCTAATATCATGAACTTCTTCAAAACAGAAATTACA
CTTGCAAATGGAGAGATTCGCAAACGCCCTCTAATCGAAACTAATGGGGAAACTGGAGAAATTGTCTGGG
ATAAAGGGCGAGATTTTGCCACAGTGCGCAAAGTATTGTCCATGCCCCAAGTCAATATTGTCAAGAAAAC
AGAAGTACAGACAGGCGGATTCTCCAAGGAGTCAATTTTACCAAAAAGAAATTCGGACAAGCTTATTGCT
CGTAAAAAAGACTGGGATCCAAAAAAATATGGTGGTTTTGATAGTCCAACGGTAGCTTATTCAGTCCTAG
TGGTTGCTAAGGTGGAAAAAGGGAAATCGAAGAAGTTAAAATCCGTTAAAGAGTTACTAGGGATCACAAT
TATGGAAAGAAGTTCCTTTGAAAAAAATCCGATTGACTTTTTAGAAGCTAAAGGATATAAGGAAGTTAAA
AAAGACTTAATCATTAAACTACCTAAATATAGTCTTTTTGAGTTAGAAAACGGTCGTAAACGGATGCTGG
CTAGTGCCGGAGAATTACAAAAAGGAAATGAGCTGGCTCTGCCAAGCAAATATGTGAATTTTTT
Features (pLannotate 1.2.2; 18 found; start..end, strand, type, name):
    437..493     -  promoter       AmpR promoter (fragment): bla
    533..1408    -  CDS            araC: ARAC_ECOLI - Experimental evidence at protein level: Swiss-Prot protein existence level 1. Transcription factor that regulates the expression of several genes involved in the transport and metabolism of L-arabinose (PubMed:4362626, PubMed:328165, PubMed:6251457, PubMed:2962192, PubMed:6319708, PubMed:2231717, PubMed:1447222). Functions both as a positive and a negative regulator (PubMed:328165, PubMed:6251457). In the presence of arabinose, activates the expression of the araBAD, araE, araFGH and araJ promoters (PubMed:4362626, PubMed:328165, PubMed:6251457, PubMed:2962192, PubMed:6319708, Pub
   1435..1719    +  promoter       araBAD promoter: araBAD; promoter of the L-arabinose operon of E. coli; the araC regulatory gene is transcribed in the opposite direction (Guzman et al., 1995)
   1763..2179    +  CDS            Gam: inhibitor of the host RecBCD nuclease in the λ Red system; gam; protects the double-stranded DNA substrate for recombination
   2185..2970    +  CDS            Beta: single-stranded DNA binding recombinase in the λ Red system; bet; mediates pairing of a single-stranded DNA with a complementary target
   2967..3647    +  CDS            Exo: 5' to 3' double-stranded DNA exonuclease in the λ Red system; exo; creates 3' single-stranded DNA tails
   3648..3892    +  terminator     λ tL3 terminator: transcription terminator tL3 from phage λ
   3928..4228    +  promoter       sacB promoter (fragment): sacR; sacB promoter and control region
   4229..5650    +  CDS            SacB: secreted levansucrase that renders bacterial growth sensitive to sucrose; Bacillus subtilis sacB; negative selection marker
   5773..5848    -  misc_RNA       gRNA scaffold: guide RNA scaffold for the Streptococcus pyogenes CRISPR/Cas9 system
   5848..5870    +  promoter       AmpR promoter (fragment): bla
   5870..5988    -  promoter       rhaB promoter: promoter of the E. coli rhaBAD operon, conferring tight induction with L-rhamnose and repression with D-glucose in the presence of RhaR and RhaS (Giacalone et al., 2006)
   6134..6970    +  CDS            rhaS: positive regulator of the rhaB promoter; E. coli rhaS; activated by L-rhamnose
   7044..7892    +  CDS            rhaR: transcriptional activator of rhaR and rhaS; E. coli rhaR; needed for rhamnose-dependent activation of the rhaB promoter
   8011..8961    -  CDS            Rep101: RepA protein needed for replication with the pSC101 origin; rep101
   9009..9231    -  rep_origin     pSC101 ori: low-copy replication origin that requires the Rep101 protein
   9708..10508   -  CDS            ApmR: aminoglycoside 3-N-acetyltransferase type IV ; aac(3)IV; confers resistance to apramycin (Paget and Davies, 1996)
  11058..400     +  CDS            Cas9 (across the origin): Cas9 (Csn1) endonuclease from the Streptococcus pyogenes Type II CRISPR/Cas system generates RNA-guided double strand breaks in DNA
