[The description below was written by a language model from this plasmid's Addgene catalogue record and pLannotate feature annotations shown in this document.]
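Description:
pCutamp is a low-copy bacterial CRISPR plasmid built on the pKD46 backbone and designed for curing other plasmids from Escherichia coli by cutting within the AmpR (bla) promoter that many cloning vectors carry. The sequenced record is about 14.8 kb. It replicates from the pSC101 origin with its cognate Rep101 (RepA) protein and is selected with apramycin through the aac(3)IV acetyltransferase gene. That choice of marker leaves pCutamp itself without an intact ampicillin cassette. Only short bla promoter fragments are annotated. One of them lies directly between the rhaB promoter and the guide scaffold, and most likely corresponds to the spacer of the guide.

The payload combines several modules. Streptococcus pyogenes Cas9 is encoded across the sequence origin, though no promoter for it is annotated in the feature table. The sgRNA, made up of the AmpR promoter-targeting spacer and the SpCas9 scaffold, sits downstream of the L-rhamnose-inducible rhaB promoter, with the activators rhaS and rhaR supplied on the same plasmid. Adding rhamnose should therefore trigger guide expression and Cas9 cleavage of resident bla-promoter-containing plasmids, leading to their loss. The exact guide sequence is listed as unknown in the catalogue entry.

From pKD46 the plasmid retains araC and the araBAD promoter driving the λ Red genes gam, bet and exo, followed by the λ tL3 terminator, which gives arabinose-inducible recombineering. A sacB cassette with its own promoter region encodes levansucrase, which makes cells sucrose-sensitive. This allows counterselection to remove pCutamp once curing is complete. The associated work concerns multicopy chromosomal integration with CRISPR-associated transposases, where such a tool serves to clear helper or donor plasmids from engineered strains.
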