Addgene plasmid #140632: pCutamp
Purpose: Plasmid-curing in Escherichia coli by targeting the AmpR promoter
Depositing lab: Sheng Yang. Depositing organization: CAS Center for Excellence in Molecular Plant Sciences ("CEMPS"). Publication: Multicopy chromosomal integration using CRISPR-associated transposases. Zhang Y, Sun X, Wang Q, Xu J, Dong F, Yang S, Yang J, Zhang Z, Qian Y, Chen J, Zhang J, Liu Y, Tao R, Jiang Y, Yang J, Yang S. ACS Synth Biol. 2020 Jun 17. doi: 10.1021/acssynbio.0c00073. PubMed 32551502.
Backbone
  Vector backbone: pKD46
  Vector type: Bacterial Expression, CRISPR
Growth in bacteria
  Bacterial resistance: Apramycin, 25 μg/mL
  Growth temperature: 37°C
  Growth strain: DH5alpha
  Copy number: Low Copy
Gene/Insert
  Gene/Insert name: SpCas9_lambda-RED system, SacB, Rha induction system, sgRNA targeting AmpR promoter
  gRNA/shRNA sequence: unknown
  Species: Streptococcus pyogenes
  Cloning method: Restriction Enzyme; 5′ cloning site Unknown (unknown if destroyed); 3′ cloning site Unknown (unknown if destroyed)
Terms and licenses: Academic/Nonprofit Terms; Industry Terms: Not Available to Industry
How to cite: pCutamp was a gift from Sheng Yang (Addgene plasmid # 140632 ; http://n2t.net/addgene:140632 ; RRID:Addgene_140632)
